>Addgene plasmid #149147 | pGBW-m4046286 | addgene full sequence | sequence record 296261 | Addgene NGS Result
GCGGCCGCCCCACACACCATAGCTTCAAAATGTTTCTACTCCTTTTTTACTCTTCCAGATTTTCTCGGAC
TCCGCGCATCGCCGTACCACTTCAAAACACCCAAGCACAGCATACTAAATTTCCCCTCTTTCTTCCTCTA
GGGTGTCGTTAATTACCCGTACTAAAGGTTTGGAAAAGAAAAAAGAGACCGCCTCGTTTCTTTTTCTTCG
TCGAAAAAGGCAATAAAAATTTTTATCACGTTTCTTTTTCTTGAAAATTTTTTTTTTTGATTTTTTTCTC
TTTCGATGACCTCCCATTGATATTTAAGTTAATAAACGGTCTTCAATTTCTCAAGTTTCAGTTTCATTTT
TCTTGTTCTATTACAACTTTTTTTACTTCTTGCTCATTAGAAAGAAAGCATAGCAATCTAATCTAAGTTT
TAATTACAAAATGTTCGTCTTTTTAGTTTTGCTTCCATTGGTGAGCTCCCAATGCGTTAATCTGACAACT
CGCACGCAGCTACCTCCAGCATACACTAACTCTTTCACCAGAGGCGTCTATTACCCCGACAAAGTATTTC
GTTCTTCGGTTTTACATAGTACCCAAGATTTGTTCTTGCCATTCTTTTCAAACGTTACTTGGTTTCACGC
CATACACGTTTCTGGTACCAATGGTACTAAGAGGTTCGATAACCCAGTGTTGCCATTCAATGACGGTGTC
TACTTCGCTTCCACAGAAAAGTCTAACATCATTAGAGGTTGGATCTTTGGAACCACGCTTGATTCCAAGA
CTCAATCTTTGTTAATTGTCAACAACGCTACTAATGTTGTAATTAAAGTCTGTGAGTTCCAATTCTGTAA
CGACCCGTTTTTGGGTGTTTATTACCATAAGAATAATAAAAGCTGGATGGAATCCGAATTTCGGGTTTAT
TCAAGTGCTAACAACTGTACCTTCGAATACGTCAGTCAACCTTTCCTGATGGATTTGGAGGGTAAGCAAG
GCAACTTCAAGAACTTGAGAGAATTTGTCTTCAAAAATATCGACGGTTACTTTAAGATCTACTCTAAGCA
CACACCAATTAACCTAGTTAGAGATTTACCTCAGGGTTTCTCTGCTTTGGAACCACTCGTTGATTTGCCG
ATTGGTATCAACATTACGAGATTTCAAACTTTGCTAGCCTTACACCGATCATATTTAACTCCTGGTGACT
CCTCGTCTGGATGGACTGCGGGTGCTGCTGCCTACTATGTCGGTTATTTGCAGCCAAGAACCTTTCTGCT
CAAGTACAATGAAAACGGGACAATTACCGATGCTGTAGACTGTGCTTTGGATCCATTGAGCGAAACTAAG
TGCACCCTAAAATCTTTCACAGTTGAAAAGGGTATATACCAAACTAGCAACTTTAGAGTTCAACCAACTG
AATCAATAGTCAGATTCCCAAATATCACCAACTTGTGTCCATTCGGTGAGGTTTTTAATGCCACAAGGTT
TGCTTCTGTGTACGCTTGGAACCGTAAGAGAATCTCCAATTGTGTGGCAGATTACTCTGTACTATATAAC
AGTGCTTCCTTCTCTACTTTCAAATGTTACGGGGTTTCGCCAACCAAGCTTAACGACTTATGCTTCACTA
ATGTTTACGCAGACTCCTTTGTCATTAGAGGCGATGAAGTAAGACAAATCGCGCCAGGTCAAACCGGTAA
GATTGCTGATTACAACTACAAATTGCCAGACGACTTCACCGGTTGCGTGATCGCTTGGAATAGCAACAAC
TTGGATTCGAAGGTTGGTGGGAACTATAACTATTTGTACCGCCTATTTCGTAAGTCTAATTTGAAACCTT
TCGAAAGAGACATAAGTACCGAGATTTATCAAGCTGGTTCTACTCCTTGTAATGGGGTCGAAGGTTTTAA
CTGTTACTTCCCCTTACAATCTTACGGTTTTCAGCCAACCAACGGAGTTGGTTACCAACCATATAGAGTT
GTTGTCCTGTCTTTTGAACTATTGCATGCCCCAGCTACAGTCTGCGGTCCCAAAAAGTCCACGAACTTGG
TTAAAAATAAGTGTGTCAACTTCAATTTCAATGGTCTTACTGGTACTGGCGTATTGACCGAATCCAACAA
GAAGTTCCTGCCATTCCAACAATTCGGTAGAGATATTGCAGATACGACCGATGCGGTCCGGGATCCTCAA
ACTTTGGAAATTTTGGACATCACTCCATGTTCCTTTGGTGGTGTTAGCGTTATTACCCCTGGAACCAACA
CTTCTAATCAGGTCGCCGTTTTATACCAAGACGTCAACTGTACGGAAGTGCCAGTTGCTATCCACGCTGA
CCAACTAACCCCTACTTGGAGAGTCTACTCTACTGGTTCTAATGTTTTCCAAACAAGAGCTGGTTGTTTG
ATAGGTGCTGAGCATGTCAACAACTCCTATGAATGTGACATTCCAATTGGTGCCGGAATCTGTGCATCCT
ACCAAACACAGACTAATTCACCAAGAAGAGCTAGAAGTGTTGCTTCACAAAGTATCATTGCATACACCAT
GAGCCTAGGTGCCGAAAACTCAGTCGCATACAGTAACAATTCTATTGCTATACCAACTAATTTCACTATT
TCTGTTACTACTGAAATCTTACCTGTCTCTATGACAAAGACCTCAGTGGATTGTACAATGTATATCTGTG
GTGACTCTACTGAGTGTTCTAATTTGTTGTTACAATACGGTTCCTTCTGCACACAATTGAACCGTGCTCT
TACGGGTATTGCTGTCGAACAAGACAAAAACACCCAGGAAGTATTTGCCCAAGTCAAGCAAATCTACAAG
ACCCCACCCATTAAGGATTTCGGCGGTTTCAACTTTAGCCAAATCTTGCCAGATCCATCAAAGCCATCCA
AGAGATCGTTTATCGAAGATTTATTATTTAATAAAGTTACGTTAGCCGACGCTGGATTCATCAAGCAATA
TGGCGATTGCTTGGGTGACATTGCAGCCCGAGACTTGATATGTGCGCAGAAGTTCAATGGTCTTACCGTG
TTGCCCCCACTATTGACTGATGAAATGATCGCTCAATATACCTCAGCGCTCTTGGCTGGGACGATTACTT
CTGGTTGGACATTTGGTGCTGGTGCTGCATTGCAAATCCCATTTGCTATGCAAATGGCTTACAGATTCAA
CGGGATAGGAGTTACTCAAAACGTTCTGTATGAAAACCAAAAGCTAATCGCTAATCAATTCAACTCGGCC
ATTGGTAAGATTCAAGACTCTTTGTCCTCGACTGCTTCGGCGCTTGGTAAACTACAAGACGTTGTTAACC
AGAATGCTCAAGCTTTGAACACCCTCGTAAAACAGTTGTCCTCTAACTTCGGGGCCATTTCTTCCGTACT
CAACGATATCTTATCTAGGTTGGATAAGGTTGAGGCCGAAGTACAAATCGATAGATTGATCACCGGAAGA
TTGCAATCGCTACAAACCTACGTTACTCAACAACTTATCCGCGCTGCTGAAATTAGAGCTAGTGCTAATT
TAGCCGCGACCAAGATGAGTGAATGTGTCCTAGGTCAGTCTAAGCGTGTTGACTTCTGTGGTAAAGGTTA
TCATTTGATGTCCTTTCCCCAATCTGCCCCGCACGGTGTCGTCTTTTTGCATGTTACTTACGTGCCGGCT
CAGGAAAAGAACTTCACTACAGCTCCTGCCATCTGTCACGATGGTAAAGCTCACTTCCCAAGAGAAGGTG
TTTTCGTTTCTAATGGTACTCACTGGTTCGTCACACAAAGAAACTTCTACGAGCCCCAAATTATTACTAC
TGACAACACCTTCGTATCCGGTAATTGTGACGTTGTCATCGGTATTGTCAACAACACCGTTTATGATCCA
CTCCAACCAGAATTAGATTCCTTCAAGGAAGAATTGGATAAATACTTTAAGAATCACACCTCCCCTGACG
TTGATCTAGGTGACATATCTGGCATTAACGCTTCCGTGGTTAACATTCAAAAGGAAATAGACAGGTTAAA
TGAGGTTGCCAAGAACTTGAACGAGTCATTGATTGATCTCCAAGAACTAGGTAAGTACGAACAATACATT
AAATGGCCGTGGTACATCTGGTTGGGTTTTATCGCAGGGCTGATTGCTATTGTTATGGTGACCATCATGT
TGTGCTGTATGACCTCATGTTGTTCTTGTTTAAAGGGTTGTTGCAGCTGCGGTTCTTGTTGCAAGTTCGA
TGAAGACGACTCTGAACCTGTATTGAAGGGTGTTAAATTGCACTACACGCTCGTGCCGAGAGGTTCTGAT
TATAAAGATCATGATGGTGATTATAAAGATCATGATATTGATTATAAAGATGATGATGATAAATAAACAG
GCCCCTTTTCCTTTGTCGATATCATGTAATTAGTTATGTCACGCTTACATTCACGCCCTCCTCCCACATC
CGCTCTAACCGAAAAGGAAGGAGTTAGACAACCTGAAGTCTAGGTCCCTATTTATTTTTTTTAATAGTTA
TGTTAGTATTAAGAACGTTATTTATATTTCAAATTTTTCTTTTTTTTCTGTACAAAGCGGCCGCCGAACC
ACTAGTGCACTGCAGTACACGGTTTCCTTGAAATTTTTTTGATTCGGTAATCTCCGAACAGAAGGAAGAA
CGAAGGAAGGAGCACAGACTTAGATTGGTATATATACGCATATGTAGTGTTGAAGAAACATGAAATTGCC
CAGTATTCTTAACCCAACTGCACAGAACAAAAACGTGCAGGAAACGAAGATAAATCATGTCGAAAGCTAC
ATATAAGGAACGTGCTGCTACTCATCCTAGTCCTGTTGCTGCCAAGCTATTTAATATCATGCACGAAAAG
CAAACAAACTTGTGTGCTTCATTGGATGTTCGTACCACCAAGGAATTACTGGAGTTAGTTGAAGCATTAG
GTCCCAAAATTTGTTTACTAAAAACACATGTGGATATCTTGACTGATTTTTCCATGGAGGGCACAGTTAA
GCCGCTAAAGGCATTATCCGCCAAGTACAATTTTTTACTCTTCGAGGACAGAAAATTTGCTGACATTGGT
AATACAGTCAAATTGCAGTACTCTGCGGGTGTATACAGAATAGCAGAATGGGCAGACATTACGAATGCAC
ACGGTGTGGTGGGCCCAGGTATTGTTAGCGGTTTGAAGCAGGCGGCAGAAGAAGTAACAAAGGAACCTAG
AGGCCTTTTGATGTTAGCAGAATTGTCATGCAAGGGCTCCCTATCTACTGGAGAATATACTAAGGGTACT
GTTGACATTGCGAAGAGCGACAAAGATTTTGTTATCGGCTTTATTGCTCAAAGAGACATGGGTGGAAGAG
ATGAAGGTTACGATTGGTTGATTATGACACCCGGTGTGGGTTTAGATGACAAGGGAGATGCATTGGGTCA
ACAGTATAGAACCGTGGATGATGTGGTTTCTACAGGATCTGACATTATTATTGTTGGAAGAGGACTATTT
GCAAAGGGAAGGGATGCTAAGGTAGAGGGTGAACGTTACAGAAAAGCAGGCTGGGAAGCATATTTGAGAA
GATGCGGCCAGCAAAACTAAAAAACTGTATTATAAGTAAATGCATGTATACTAAACTCACAAATTAGAGC
TTCAATTTAATTATATCAGTTATTACCCGAGTAACGAAGCATCTGTGCTTCATTTTGTAGAACAAAAATG
CAACGCGAGAGCGCTAATTTTTCAAACAAAGAATCTGAGCTGCATTTTTACAGAACAGAAATGCAACGCG
AAAGCGCTATTTTACCAACGAAGAATCTGTGCTTCATTTTTGTAAAACAAAAATGCAACGCGAGAGCGCT
AATTTTTCAAACAAAGAATCTGAGCTGCATTTTTACAGAACAGAAATGCAACGCGAGAGCGCTATTTTAC
CAACAAAGAATCTATACTTCTTTTTTGTTCTACAAAAATGCATCCCGAGAGCGCTATTTTTCTAACAAAG
CATCTTAGATTACTTTTTTTCTCCTTTGTGCGCTCTATAATGCAGTCTCTTGATAACTTTTTGCACTGTA
GGTCCGTTAAGGTTAGAAGAAGGCTACTTTGGTGTCTATTTTCTCTTCCATAAAAAAAGCCTGACTCCAC
TTCCCGCGTTTACTGATTACTAGCGAAGCTGCGGGTGCATTTTTTCAAGATAAAGGCATCCCCGATTATA
TTCTATACCGATGTGGATTGCGCATACTTTGTGAACAGAAAGTGATAGCGTTGATGATTCTTCATTGGTC
AGAAAATTATGAACGGTTTCTTCTATTTTGTCTCTATATACTACGTATAGGAAATGTTTACATTTTCGTA
TTGTTTTCGATTCACTCTATGAATAGTTCTTACTACAATTTTTTTGTCTAAAGAGTAATACTAGAGATAA
ACATAAAAAATGTAGAGGTCGAGTTTAGATGCAAGTTCAAGGAGCGAAAGGTGGATGGGTAGGTTATATA
GGGATATAGCACAGAGATATATAGCAAAGAGATACTTTTGAGCAATGTTTGTGGAAGCGGTATTCGCAAT
ATTTTAGTAGCTCGTTACAGTCCGGTGCGTTTTTGGTTTTTTGAAAGTGCGTCATCAGAGCGCTTTTGGT
TTTCAAAAGCGCTCTGAAGTTCCTATACTTTCTAGCTAGAGAATAGGAACTTCCCGAGCGGCCGCGTGTT
ACAAGCTTGACTCCAGCGTAACTGGACTGCAATCAACTCACTGGCTCACCTTCACGGGTGGGCCTTTCTT
CGGTAGAAAATCAAAGGATCTTCTTGAGATCCTTTTTTTCTGCGCGTAATCTGCTGCTTGCAAACAAAAA
AACCACCGCTACCAGCGGTGGTTTGTTTGCCGGATCAAGAGCTACCAACTCTTTTTCCGAGGTAACTGGC
TTCAGCAGAGCGCAGATACCAAATACTGTTCTTCTAGTGTAGCCGTAGTTAGGCCACCACTTCAAGAACT
CTGTAGCACCGCCTACATACCTCGCTCTGCTAATCCTGTTACCAGTGGCTGCTGCCAGTGGCGATAAGTC
GTGTCTTACCGGGTTGGACTCAAGACGATAGTTACCGGATAAGGCGCAGCGGTCGGGCTGAACGGGGGGT
TCGTGCACACAGCCCAGCTTGGAGCGAACGACCTACACCGAACTGAGATACCTACAGCGTGAGCTATGAG
AAAGCGCCACGCTTCCCGAAGGGAGAAAGGCGGACAGGTATCCGGTAAGCGGCAGGGTCGGAACAGGAGA
GCGCACGAGGGAGCTTCCAGGGGTAAACGCCTGGTATCTTTATAGTCCTGTCGGGTTTCGCCACCTCTGA
CTTGAGCATCGATTTTTGTGATGCTCGTCAGGGGGGCGGAGCCTATGGAAAAACGCCAGCAACGCAGAAA
GGCCCACCCGAAGGTGAGCCAGGTGATTACATTTGGGCCCTCATCAGAGGTTTTCACCGTCATCACCGAA
ACGCGCGAGGCAGCTGCGGTAAAGCTCATCAGCGTGGTCGTGAAGCGATTCACAGATGTCTGCCTGTTCA
TCCGCGTCCAGCTCGTTGAGTTTCTCCAGAAGCGTTAATGTCTGGCTTCTGATAAAGCGGGCCATGTTAA
GGGCGGTTTTTTCCTGTTTGGTCACTTACCAATGCTTAATCAGTGAGGCACCTATCTCAGCGATCTGTCT
ATTTCGTTCATCCATAGTTGCCTGACTCCCCGTCGTGTAGATAACTACGATGCGGGAGGGCTTACCATCT
GGCCCCAGTGCTGCAATGATACCGCGAGACCCACGCTCACCGGCTCCAGATTTATCAGCAATAAACCAGC
CAGCCGGGAGGGCCGAGCGCAGAAGTGATCCTGCAACTTTATCCGCCTCCATCCAGTCTATTAATTGTTG
CCGGGAAGCTAGAGTAAGTAGTTCGCCAGTTAATAGTTTGCGCAACGTTGTTGCCATTGCTACAGGCATC
GTGGTGTCACGCTCGTCGTTTGGTATGGCTTCATTCAGCTCCGGTTCCCAACGATCAAGGCGAGTTACAT
GATCCCCCATGTTGTGCAAAAAAGCGGTTAGCTCCTTCGGTCCTCCGATCGTTGCCAGAAGTAAGTTGGC
CGCAGTGTTATCACTCATGGTTATGGCAGCACTGCATAATTCTCTTACTGTCATGCCATCCGTGAGATGC
TTTTCTGTGACTGGTGAGTACTCAACCAAGTCATTCTGAGAATAGTGTATGCGGCGACCGAGTTGCTCTT
GCCCGGCGTCAATACGGGATAATACCGCGCCACATAGCAGAACTTTAAAAGTGCTCATCATTGGAAAACG
TTCTTCGGGGCGTAAACTCTCAAGGATCTTACCGCTGTTGAGATCCAGTTCGATGTAACCCACTCGTGCA
CCCAACTGATCTTCAGCATCTTTTACTTTCACCAGCGTTTCTGGGTGAGCAAAAACAGGAAGGCAAAATG
CCGCAAAAAAGGGAATAAGGGCGACACGGAAATGTTGAATACTCATTTTAGCTTCCTTAGCTCCTGAAAA
TCTCGATAACTCAAAAAATACGCCCGGTAGTGATCTTATTTCATTATGGTGAAAGTTGGAACCTCTTACG
TGCCGATCAAGTCAAAAGCCTCCGGTCGGAGGCTTTTGACTTTCTGCTATGGAGGTCAGGTATGATTTAA
ATGGTCAGTTAGA
Features (pLannotate 1.2.2; 14 found; start..end, strand, type, name):
     10..417     +  promoter       TEF1 promoter: S. cerevisiae TEF1; promoter for EF-1α
    431..4249    +  CDS            S: SPIKE_SARS2 - Experimental evidence at protein level: Swiss-Prot protein existence level 1. [Spike glycoprotein]: May down-regulate host tetherin (BST2) by lysosomal degradation, thereby counteracting its antiviral activity. From Severe acute respiratory syndrome coronavirus 2 (2019-nCoV) (SARS-CoV-2).
   4267..4284    +  CDS            3xFLAG (fragment): three tandem FLAG® epitope tags, followed by an enterokinase cleavage site
   4362..4534    +  terminator     CYC1 terminator (fragment): S. cerevisiae CYC1; transcription terminator for CYC1
   4570..4746    +  promoter       URA3 promoter (fragment): S. cerevisiae URA3
   4747..5550    +  CDS            URA3: orotidine-5'-phosphate decarboxylase, required for uracil biosynthesis; S. cerevisiae URA3; yeast auxotrophic marker, counterselectable with 5-fluoroorotic acid (5-FOA)
   5633..6615    -  rep_origin     2μ ori: yeast 2μ plasmid origin of replication
   6693..6722    +  terminator     T3Te terminator: phage T3 early transcription terminator
   6744..7331    +  rep_origin     ori: high-copy-number ColE1/pMB1/pBR322/pUC origin of replication
   7343..7370    -  terminator     T7Te terminator: phage T7 early transcription terminator
   7394..7585    -  CDS            rop: Rop protein, which maintains plasmids at low copy number; rop
   7586..8446    -  CDS            AmpR: β-lactamase; bla; confers resistance to ampicillin, carbenicillin, and related antibiotics
   8447..8549    -  promoter       cat promoter: promoter of the E. coli cat gene encoding chloramphenicol acetyltransferase
   8550..8581    -  terminator     tonB terminator: bidirectional E. coli tonB-P14 transcription terminator
