[The description below was written by a language model from this plasmid's Addgene catalogue record and pLannotate feature annotations shown in this document.]
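Description:
pGBW-m4046286 is an episomal yeast expression plasmid carrying the full-length SARS-CoV-2 surface (spike) glycoprotein, built on an E. coli/S. cerevisiae shuttle backbone described as AmpR; 2µ URA3. In bacteria it replicates from a high-copy ColE1/pUC-type origin and is selected with ampicillin. The β-lactamase gene is annotated as being driven by a cat promoter and is bracketed by short bacterial and phage transcription terminators (tonB, T7Te, T3Te) that insulate the bacterial modules. A short region next to AmpR is annotated as rop, although the catalogue lists the plasmid as high copy. In yeast, the 2µ origin supports multicopy episomal maintenance. URA3, with its own promoter fragment, complements uracil auxotrophy and allows counterselection on 5-FOA.

The expression cassette places the spike coding sequence under the constitutive S. cerevisiae TEF1 promoter and ends in a CYC1 terminator fragment. The roughly 3.8 kb open reading frame was made by gene synthesis and recoded for S. cerevisiae codon usage ("recode 1"), based on the reference spike protein sequence. According to the catalogue entry, the backbone supplies a C-terminal thrombin-cleavable 3xFLAG tag for detection and affinity purification, with optional removal of the tag. The feature table annotates only a short 3xFLAG fragment just downstream of the spike ORF and does not call out the thrombin site.

The stated purpose is expression of the spike protein in yeast; the record does not specify particular downstream applications. The depositor notes that its own NGS quality control may not cover the entire plasmid.
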