Addgene plasmid #149147: pGBW-m4046286
Purpose: Yeast Expression plasmid for SARS-CoV-2 surface glycoprotein (Spike protein)
Depositing lab: Ginkgo Bioworks & Benjie Chen. Depositing organization: Ginkgo Bioworks.
Backbone
  Vector backbone: AmpR; 2u URA3
  Backbone size w/o insert (bp): 4078
  Vector type: Yeast Expression
  Selectable markers: URA3
Growth in bacteria
  Bacterial resistance: Ampicillin, 100 μg/mL
  Growth temperature: 37°C
  Growth strain: DH5alpha
  Copy number: High Copy
Gene/Insert
  Gene/Insert name: SARS-CoV-2 surface glycoprotein (alt names: Spike protein; S protein)
  Species: S. cerevisiae (budding yeast); Severe acute respiratory syndrome coronavirus 2
  Insert size (bp): 3815
  Mutation: Saccharomyces cerevisiae recode 1
  Entrez Gene: S (a.k.a. GU280_gp02, spike glycoprotein)
  Promoter: pTEF1
  Tag / fusion protein: Cleavable thrombin;3xFLAG (C terminal on backbone)
  Cloning method: Unknown
Resource information
  A portion of this plasmid was derived from a plasmid made by: GinkgoBioworks
Depositor comments: NCBI Reference Sequence: YP_009724390.1. Created by gene synthesis with Not1 site. NGS used for QC was performed by Ginkgo and may not fully cover the entire plasmid.
How to cite: pGBW-m4046286 was a gift from Ginkgo Bioworks & Benjie Chen (Addgene plasmid # 149147 ; http://n2t.net/addgene:149147 ; RRID:Addgene_149147)
